LOCUS       Exported 1023 bp ds-DNA linear SYN 13-JUN-2021
DEFINITION  Bacterial expression for structure determination; may not be full
            ORF.
ACCESSION   .
VERSION     .
KEYWORDS    5C7J
SOURCE      synthetic DNA construct
  ORGANISM  synthetic DNA construct
REFERENCE   1 (bases 1 to 1023)
  TITLE     SGC Toronto Q1 Q2 2015
REFERENCE   2 (bases 1 to 1023)
  AUTHORS   .
  TITLE     Direct Submission
  JOURNAL   Exported Jun 13, 2021 from SnapGene Server 1.1.58
            http://www.snapgene.com
FEATURES             Location/Qualifiers
     source          1..1023
                     /organism="synthetic DNA construct"
                     /mol_type="other DNA"
     CDS             complement(31..48)
                     /codon_start=1
                     /product="6xHis affinity tag"
                     /label=6xHis
                     /translation="HHHHHH"
ORIGIN
        1 ctttcgggct ttgttagcag ccggatctca gtggtggtgg tggtggtgct cgagtgcggc
       61 cgcaagcttc gtcatcaatc aactccatca aagccctggg tgttttcaat tgccatctga
      121 agtttatccc ataattcttc aaatgattca taaggtggca agtccaggcg attaaaacag
      181 gtatgagctc ttggcagctt ttcaggcgta ccccactgtt caactgtaaa tgactgtggt
      241 ccatttgaac cgtatagttc agcaaatcca ttcataggca cccgagatgt gccagtgaca
      301 aactgaagta atcttattct tttttctgaa tccatcatta aaacagcctt ccaaaaccac
      361 tgtataacct gatgatttgc actgtagcca tttttatact ttgtatgttc cctccagtca
      421 ttcacatcaa catctcccag tccacacata agaagctcta gttcattttc atcaaaaatt
      481 ttgatgagat cctgtggtat tagttcaaag aatccctctt taaaagcagc catttgcttc
      541 tggattcggt ttacaaatcg ccattgtatt acaagataaa tatattcctt tttgttctta
      601 ttggtgacaa ctatttctga tccaccattt ttcagctcat gttgatgtgt ctgtccaaaa
      661 agttcttcat ctatgataaa cctgaggtcc aattctgttg ggtcattttc aagaatccat
      721 cttagggaat tgtaatattc actatccaca gattccatat catgaagggt tattggtttg
      781 tgaagcatca tcttgtaaaa tgggcggatg aaaaaaccat ccaacagttt gccatgataa
      841 actgccattc cagctacccg accaataaac ttgaagtaag agaggtgatc ttcgttacac
      901 aatccagagt ttggatttat ctgtagggta taattgtccg tagcagaata ttcaaacaac
      961 ccataataag ggttaaacat ttcctttgag atcaggaaga accattctct ggcaactcct
     1021 cca
//
