>Addgene plasmid #69965 | 5C7J | depositor partial sequence | sequence record 124289 | Insert
AGGGATTACAAAAGAAAGTATGAGTTCTTCCGAAGAAAGTTGAAGAAGCAGAATGACATTCCAAACAAAT
TTGAAATGAAACTTCGCCGAGCAACTGTTCTTGAAGACTCTTACCGGAGAATTATGGGTGTCAAGAGAGC
AGACTTCCTGAAGGCTCGACTGTGGATTGAGTTTGATGGTGAAAAGGGATTGGATTATGGAGGAGTTGCC
AGAGAATGGTTCTTCCTGATCTCAAAGGAAATGTTTAACCCTTATTATGGGTTGTTTGAATATTCTGCTA
CGGACAATTATACCCTACAGATAAATCCAAACTCTGGATTGTGTAACGAAGATCACCTCTCTTACTTCAA
GTTTATTGGTCGGGTAGCTGGAATGGCAGTTTATCATGGCAAACTGTTGGATGGTTTTTTCATCCGCCCA
TTTTACAAGATGATGCTTCACAAACCAATAACCCTTCATGATATGGAATCTGTGGATAGTGAATATTACA
ATTCCCTAAGATGGATTCTTGAAAATGACCCAACAGAATTGGACCTCAGGTTTATCATAGATGAAGAACT
TTTTGGACAGACACATCAACATGAGCTGAAAAATGGTGGATCAGAAATAGTTGTCACCAATAAGAACAAA
AAGGAATATATTTATCTTGTAATACAATGGCGATTTGTAAACCGAATCCAGAAGCAAATGGCTGCTTTTA
AAGAGGGATTCTTTGAACTAATACCACAGGATCTCATCAAAATTTTTGATGAAAATGAACTAGAGCTTCT
TATGTGTGGACTGGGAGATGTTGATGTGAATGACTGGAGGGAACATACAAAGTATAAAAATGGCTACAGT
GCAAATCATCAGGTTATACAGTGGTTTTGGAAGGCTGTTTTAATGATGGATTCAGAAAAAAGAATAAGAT
TACTTCAGTTTGTCACTGGCACATCTCGGGTGCCTATGAATGGATTTGCTGAACTATACGGTTCAAATGG
ACCACAGTCATTTACAGTTGAACAGTGGGGTACGCCTGAAAAGCTGCCAAGAGCTCATACCTGTTTTAAT
CGCCTGGACTTGCCACCTTATGAATCATTTGAAGAATTATGGGATAAACTTCAGATGGCAATTGAAAACA
CCCAGGGCTTTGATGGAGTTGAT
