>Addgene plasmid #69965 | 5C7J | addgene partial sequence | sequence record 126298 | T7 5'-TAATACGACTCACTATAGGG-3'
TCTAGAAATAATTTTGTTTAACTTTAAGAAGGAGATATACCATGCATCATCATCATCATCACAGCAGCGG
CAGAGAAAACTTGTATTTCCAGGGCAGGGATTACAAAAGAAAGTATGAGTTCTTCCGAAGAAAGTTGAAG
AAGCAGAATGACATTCCAAACAAATTTGAAATGAAACTTCGCCGAGCAACTGTTCTTGAAGACTCTTACC
GGAGAATTATGGGTGTCAAGAGAGCAGACTTCCTGAAGGCTCGACTGTGGATTGAGTTTGATGGTGAAAA
GGGATTGGATTATGGAGGAGTTGCCAGAGAATGGTTCTTCCTGATCTCAAAGGAAATGTTTAACCCTTAT
TATGGGTTGTTTGAATATTCTGCTACGGACAATTATACCCTACAGATAAATCCAAACTCTGGATTGTGTA
ACGAAGATCACCTCTCTTACTTCAAGTTTATTGGTCGGGTAGCTGGAATGGCAGTTTATCATGGCAAACT
GTTGGATGGTTTTTTCATCCGCCCATTTTACAAGATGATGCTTCACAAACCAATAACCCTTCATGATATG
GAATCTGTGGATAGTGAATATTACAATTCCCTAAGATGGATTCTTGAAAATGACCCAACAGAATTGGACC
TCAGGTTTATCATAGATGAAGAACTTTTTGGACAGACACATCAACATGAGCTGAAAAATGGTGGATCAGA
AATAGTTGTCACCAATAAGAACAAAAAGGAATATATTTATCTTGTAATACAATGGCGATTTGTAAACCGA
ATCCAGAAGCAAATGGCTGCTTTTAAAGAGGGATTCTTTGAACTAATACCACAGGATCTCATCAAAATTT
TTGATGAAAATGAACTAGAGCTTCTTATGTGTGGACTGGGAGATGTTGATGTGAATGACTGGAGGGAACA
TACAAAGTATAAAAATGGCTACAGTGCAAATCATCAGGTTATACAGTGGTTTTGGAAGGCTGTTTTAATG
ATGGATTCAGAAAAAAGAATAAGATTACTTCAGTTT
