[The description below was written by a language model from this plasmid's Addgene catalogue record and the feature table of its GenBank file.]
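Description:
5C7J is a bacterial expression plasmid built on the pET28-MHL backbone from the Structural Genomics Consortium, designed to produce a fragment of human NEDD4 (also known as NEDD4-1 or RPF1) for structure determination. The record cautions that the insert may not be the full open reading frame. An alternative insert name suggests a construct spanning roughly residues 520 to 900, although the boundaries are not otherwise stated. The plasmid is selected with kanamycin and is listed as high copy. The cloning method is recorded as unknown.

Expression is driven by a T7-lacO promoter, a T7 promoter paired with a lac operator. Transcription therefore depends on T7 RNA polymerase supplied by a suitable expression host and is held off by Lac repressor until induction. The backbone supplies an N-terminal His tag followed by a TEV protease cleavage site, so the protein can be captured by immobilised metal affinity chromatography. The tag can then be cleaved off to leave near-native protein, a typical arrangement for crystallography-grade preparations. T7 and T7-terminator primers are listed for sequencing across the insert.

The sequence record held for this plasmid is partial, covering only 1023 bp. It carries a single annotation, a 6xHis tag coding sequence on the complementary strand near one end. This probably represents a sequencing read through the tag region, not a full map. Other backbone elements, such as the origin of replication, the kanamycin resistance gene and the terminator, are not annotated in it.
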