Addgene plasmid #69965: 5C7J
Purpose: Bacterial expression for structure determination; may not be full ORF
Depositing lab: Cheryl Arrowsmith. Depositing organization: University of Toronto.
Backbone
  Vector backbone: pET28-MHL
  Backbone manufacturer: SGC (Addgene plasmid #26096)
  Vector type: Bacterial Expression
Growth in bacteria
  Bacterial resistance: Kanamycin, 50 μg/mL
  Growth temperature: 37°C
  Growth strain: DH5alpha
  Copy number: High Copy
Gene/Insert
  Gene/Insert name: NEDD4:SDC094-F02:C29544 (alt names: nedd4.0520.0900; gi|114520608)
  Species: H. sapiens (human)
  Entrez Gene: NEDD4 (a.k.a. NEDD4-1, RPF1)
  Promoter: T7-lacO
  Tag / fusion protein: His (N terminal on backbone); TEV cleavage site (N terminal on backbone)
  Cloning method: Unknown
  Sequencing primers: 5′ T7; 3′ T7-term
Terms and licenses: Academic/Nonprofit Terms; Industry Terms: Not Available to Industry
Depositor comments: http://www.thesgc.org/structures/5C7J for more information
How to cite: 5C7J was a gift from Cheryl Arrowsmith (Addgene plasmid # 69965 ; http://n2t.net/addgene:69965 ; RRID:Addgene_69965)
